Addgene plasmid #241011: pET-21_GSS-6xHis-SUMO-VidC-EGF-FLAG
Purpose: VidC-EGF construct that can be purified via His-tag and undergo N-terminal conjugation using the VEPL system.
Depositing lab: Cole DeForest. Depositing organization: University of Washington. Publication: One-Step Purification and N-Terminal Functionalization of Bioactive Proteins via Atypically Split Inteins. Gharios R, Li A, Kopyeva I, Francis RM, DeForest CA. Bioconjug Chem. 2024 Jun 19;35(6):750-757. doi: 10.1021/acs.bioconjchem.4c00223. Epub 2024 May 30. PubMed 38815180.
Backbone
  Vector backbone: pET-21
  Backbone size w/o insert (bp): 5000
  Total vector size (bp): 6259
  Vector type: Bacterial Expression
Growth in bacteria
  Bacterial resistance: Ampicillin, 100 μg/mL
  Growth temperature: 37°C
  Growth strain: DH5alpha
  Copy number: Unknown
Gene/Insert
  Gene/Insert name: GSS-6xHis-SUMO-VidC-EGF-FLAG
  Species: Synthetic
  Insert size (bp): 915
  Promoter: T7
  Tag / fusion protein: His-tag (N terminal on insert); SUMO-tag (N terminal on insert); FLAG-tag (C terminal on insert)
  Cloning method: Gibson Cloning
  Sequencing primers: 5′ TAATACGACTCACTATAGGG
Terms and licenses: Academic/Nonprofit Terms; Industry Terms: Not Available to Industry
How to cite: pET-21_GSS-6xHis-SUMO-VidC-EGF-FLAG was a gift from Cole DeForest (Addgene plasmid # 241011 ; http://n2t.net/addgene:241011 ; RRID:Addgene_241011)
