[The description below was written by a language model from this plasmid's Addgene catalogue record and pLannotate feature annotations shown in this document.]
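Description:
pET-21_GSS-6xHis-SUMO-VidC-EGF-FLAG is a roughly 6.3 kb bacterial expression plasmid built on the pET-21 backbone. It is propagated in E. coli through a ColE1/pMB1-type origin accompanied by the bom region and the rop gene, and it is selected with ampicillin via the β-lactamase (AmpR) cassette. An f1 phage origin is also present. The backbone carries lacI under its own promoter, supplying lac repressor. The short tetracycline-resistance fragments that were annotated are backbone remnants rather than a functional marker.

The synthetic 915 bp insert, assembled by Gibson cloning, sits between a T7 promoter with an adjacent lac operator and T7 gene 10 ribosome binding site upstream, and the T7 terminator downstream. Expression therefore depends on T7 RNA polymerase and can be induced with IPTG in a suitable host. The encoded fusion begins with a short GSS leader and a 6xHis tag, followed by an annotated thrombin site and a yeast SMT3-derived SUMO tag. Next comes the VidC segment, which occupies the unannotated gap in the feature table, and then human EGF and a C-terminal FLAG epitope. The small capTEV and SET1 hits appear to be partial matches to the His tag and to vector sequence near the terminator, not deliberate parts.

According to the record, the protein is purified through its His tag and then conjugated at its N-terminus using the VEPL system. The associated publication title ties this system to atypically split inteins, which suggests that VidC is the C-terminal intein fragment. Splicing would then replace the upstream tags with a chosen functional group on bioactive EGF, but the record does not spell out these mechanistic details.
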