Features (pLannotate 1.2.2; 22 found; start..end, strand, type, name):
     72..660     +  rep_origin     ori: high-copy-number ColE1/pMB1/pBR322/pUC origin of replication
    846..985     -  misc_feature   bom: basis of mobility region from pBR322
   1087..1278    -  CDS            rop: Rop protein, which maintains plasmids at low copy number; rop
   1295..1675    +  CDS            YPB1_ECOLX: Protein predicted: Swiss-Prot protein existence level 4. From Escherichia coli.
   1747..2038    -  CDS            TcR (fragment): tetracycline efflux protein; tet; confers resistance to tetracycline
   2053..2074    -  protein_bind   CAP binding site: CAP binding activates transcription in the presence of cAMP. E. coli catabolite activator protein
   2087..3169    -  CDS            lacI: lac repressor; lacI; The lac repressor binds to the lac operator to inhibit transcription in E. coli. This inhibition can be relieved by adding lactose or isopropyl-β-D-thiogalactopyranoside (IPTG).
   3170..3247    -  promoter       lacI promoter: lacI
   3255..3534    -  CDS            TcR (fragment): tetracycline efflux protein; tet; confers resistance to tetracycline
   3556..3574    +  promoter       T7 promoter: promoter for bacteriophage T7 RNA polymerase
   3575..3599    +  protein_bind   lac operator: The lac repressor binds to the lac operator to inhibit transcription in E. coli. This inhibition can be relieved by adding lactose or isopropyl-β-D-thiogalactopyranoside (IPTG). lac repressor encoded by lacI
   3614..3636    +  RBS            RBS: efficient ribosome binding site from bacteriophage T7 gene 10 (Olins and Rangwala, 1989)
   3656..3672    +  CDS            capTEV™ (fragment): composite tag for in vivo biotinylation, TEV protease cleavage, and 6xHis tagging
   3683..3700    +  CDS            thrombin site: thrombin recognition and cleavage site
   3707..4000    +  CDS            SUMO: cleavable ubiquitin-like protein tag; S. cerevisiae SMT3 (truncated)
   4382..4540    +  CDS            EGF (fragment): EGF_HUMAN - Experimental evidence at protein level: Swiss-Prot protein existence level 1. EGF stimulates the growth of various epidermal and epithelial tissues in vivo and in vitro and of some fibroblasts in cell culture. Magnesiotropic hormone that stimulates magnesium reabsorption in the renal distal convoluted tubule via engagement of EGFR and activation of the magnesium channel TRPM6. Can induce neurite outgrowth in motoneurons of the pond snail Lymnaea stagnalis in vitro (PubMed:10964941). From Homo sapiens (Human).
   4544..4564    +  CDS            FLAG (fragment): FLAG® epitope tag, followed by an enterokinase cleavage site
   4574..4623    +  CDS            SET1 (fragment): solubility-enhancement tag derived from T7 phage gene 10B
   4631..4678    +  terminator     T7 terminator: transcription terminator for bacteriophage T7 RNA polymerase
   4715..5143    +  rep_origin     f1 ori (sequence partly withheld): f1 bacteriophage origin of replication; arrow indicates direction of (+) strand synthesis
   5196..5300    +  promoter       AmpR promoter: bla
   5301..6161    +  CDS            AmpR: β-lactamase; bla; confers resistance to ampicillin, carbenicillin, and related antibiotics
>Addgene plasmid #241011 | pET-21_GSS-6xHis-SUMO-VidC-EGF-FLAG | addgene full sequence | sequence record 479203 | Addgene NGS Result
ACCAAAATCCCTTAACGTGAGTTTTCGTTCCACTGAGCGTCAGACCCCGTAGAAAAGATCAAAGGATCTT
CTTGAGATCCTTTTTTTCTGCGCGTAATCTGCTGCTTGCAAACAAAAAAACCACCGCTACCAGCGGTGGT
TTGTTTGCCGGATCAAGAGCTACCAACTCTTTTTCCGAAGGTAACTGGCTTCAGCAGAGCGCAGATACCA
AATACTGTCCTTCTAGTGTAGCCGTAGTTAGGCCACCACTTCAAGAACTCTGTAGCACCGCCTACATACC
TCGCTCTGCTAATCCTGTTACCAGTGGCTGCTGCCAGTGGCGATAAGTCGTGTCTTACCGGGTTGGACTC
AAGACGATAGTTACCGGATAAGGCGCAGCGGTCGGGCTGAACGGGGGGTTCGTGCACACAGCCCAGCTTG
GAGCGAACGACCTACACCGAACTGAGATACCTACAGCGTGAGCTATGAGAAAGCGCCACGCTTCCCGAAG
GGAGAAAGGCGGACAGGTATCCGGTAAGCGGCAGGGTCGGAACAGGAGAGCGCACGAGGGAGCTTCCAGG
GGGAAACGCCTGGTATCTTTATAGTCCTGTCGGGTTTCGCCACCTCTGACTTGAGCGTCGATTTTTGTGA
TGCTCGTCAGGGGGGCGGAGCCTATGGAAAAACGCCAGCAACGCGGCCTTTTTACGGTTCCTGGCCTTTT
GCTGGCCTTTTGCTCACATGTTCTTTCCTGCGTTATCCCCTGATTCTGTGGATAACCGTATTACCGCCTT
TGAGTGAGCTGATACCGCTCGCCGCAGCCGAACGACCGAGCGCAGCGAGTCAGTGAGCGAGGAAGCGGAA
GAGCGCCTGATGCGGTATTTTCTCCTTACGCATCTGTGCGGTATTTCACACCGCAATGGTGCACTCTCAG
TACAATCTGCTCTGATGCCGCATAGTTAAGCCAGTATACACTCCGCTATCGCTACGTGACTGGGTCATGG
CTGCGCCCCGACACCCGCCAACACCCGCTGACGCGCCCTGACGGGCTTGTCTGCTCCCGGCATCCGCTTA
CAGACAAGCTGTGACCGTCTCCGGGAGCTGCATGTGTCAGAGGTTTTCACCGTCATCACCGAAACGCGCG
AGGCAGCTGCGGTAAAGCTCATCAGCGTGGTCGTGAAGCGATTCACAGATGTCTGCCTGTTCATCCGCGT
CCAGCTCGTTGAGTTTCTCCAGAAGCGTTAATGTCTGGCTTCTGATAAAGCGGGCCATGTTAAGGGCGGT
TTTTTCCTGTTTGGTCACTGATGCCTCCGTGTAAGGGGGATTTCTGTTCATGGGGGTAATGATACCGATG
AAACGAGAGAGGATGCTCACGATACGGGTTACTGATGATGAACATGCCCGGTTACTGGAACGTTGTGAGG
GTAAACAACTGGCGGTATGGATGCGGCGGGACCAGAGAAAAATCACTCAGGGTCAATGCCAGCGCTTCGT
TAATACAGATGTAGGTGTTCCACAGGGTAGCCAGCAGCATCCTGCGATGCAGATCCGGAACATAATGGTG
CAGGGCGCTGACTTCCGCGTTTCCAGACTTTACGAAACACGGAAACCGAAGACCATTCATGTTGTTGCTC
AGGTCGCAGACGTTTTGCAGCAGCAGTCGCTTCACGTTCGCTCGCGTATCGGTGATTCATTCTGCTAACC
AGTAAGGCAACCCCGCCAGCCTAGCCGGGTCCTCAACGACAGGAGCACGATCATGCGCACCCGTGGGGCC
GCCATGCCGGCGATAATGGCCTGCTTCTCGCCGAAACGTTTGGTGGCGGGACCAGTGACGAAGGCTTGAG
CGAGGGCGTGCAAGATTCCGAATACCGCAAGCGACAGGCCGATCATCGTCGCGCTCCAGCGAAAGCGGTC
CTCGCCGAAAATGACCCAGAGCGCTGCCGGCACCTGTCCTACGAGTTGCATGATAAAGAAGACAGTCATA
AGTGCGGCGACGATAGTCATGCCCCGCGCCCACCGGAAGGAGCTGACTGGGTTGAAGGCTCTCAAGGGCA
TCGGTCGAGATCCCGGTGCCTAATGAGTGAGCTAACTTACATTAATTGCGTTGCGCTCACTGCCCGCTTT
CCAGTCGGGAAACCTGTCGTGCCAGCTGCATTAATGAATCGGCCAACGCGCGGGGAGAGGCGGTTTGCGT
ATTGGGCGCCAGGGTGGTTTTTCTTTTCACCAGTGAGACGGGCAACAGCTGATTGCCCTTCACCGCCTGG
CCCTGAGAGAGTTGCAGCAAGCGGTCCACGCTGGTTTGCCCCAGCAGGCGAAAATCCTGTTTGATGGTGG
TTAACGGCGGGATATAACATGAGCTGTCTTCGGTATCGTCGTATCCCACTACCGAGATATCCGCACCAAC
GCGCAGCCCGGACTCGGTAATGGCGCGCATTGCGCCCAGCGCCATCTGATCGTTGGCAACCAGCATCGCA
GTGGGAACGATGCCCTCATTCAGCATTTGCATGGTTTGTTGAAAACCGGACATGGCACTCCAGTCGCCTT
CCCGTTCCGCTATCGGCTGAATTTGATTGCGAGTGAGATATTTATGCCAGCCAGCCAGACGCAGACGCGC
CGAGACAGAACTTAATGGGCCCGCTAACAGCGCGATTTGCTGGTGACCCAATGCGACCAGATGCTCCACG
CCCAGTCGCGTACCGTCTTCATGGGAGAAAATAATACTGTTGATGGGTGTCTGGTCAGAGACATCAAGAA
ATAACGCCGGAACATTAGTGCAGGCAGCTTCCACAGCAATGGCATCCTGGTCATCCAGCGGATAGTTAAT
GATCAGCCCACTGACGCGTTGCGCGAGAAGATTGTGCACCGCCGCTTTACAGGCTTCGACGCCGCTTCGT
TCTACCATCGACACCACCACGCTGGCACCCAGTTGATCGGCGCGAGATTTAATCGCCGCGACAATTTGCG
ACGGCGCGTGCAGGGCCAGACTGGAGGTGGCAACGCCAATCAGCAACGACTGTTTGCCCGCCAGTTGTTG
TGCCACGCGGTTGGGAATGTAATTCAGCTCCGCCATCGCCGCTTCCACTTTTTCCCGCGTTTTCGCAGAA
ACGTGGCTGGCCTGGTTCACCACGCGGGAAACGGTCTGATAAGAGACACCGGCATACTCTGCGACATCGT
ATAACGTTACTGGTTTCACATTCACCACCCTGAATTGACTCTCTTCCGGGCGCTATCATGCCATACCGCG
AAAGGTTTTGCGCCATTCGATGGTGTCCGGGATCTCGACGCTCTCCCTTATGCGACTCCTGCATTAGGAA
GCAGCCCAGTAGTAGGTTGAGGCCGTTGAGCACCGCCGCCGCAAGGAATGGTGCATGCAAGGAGATGGCG
CCCAACAGTCCCCCGGCCACGGGGCCTGCCACCATACCCACGCCGAAACAAGCGCTCATGAGCCCGAAGT
GGCGAGCCCGATCTTCCCCATCGGTGATGTCGGCGATATAGGCGCCAGCAACCGCACCTGTGGCGCCGGT
GATGCCGGCCACGATGCGTCCGGCGTAGAGGATCGAGATCTCGATCCCGCGAAATTAATACGACTCACTA
TAGGGGAATTGTGAGCGGATAACAATTCCCCTCTAGAAATAATTTTGTTTAACTTTAAGAAGGAGATATA
CATATGGGCAGCAGCCATCATCATCATCATCACGGCAGCGGCCTGGTGCCGCGCGGCAGCGCTAGCATGT
CGGACTCAGAAGTCAATCAAGAAGCTAAGCCAGAGGTCAAGCCAGAAGTCAAGCCTGAGACTCACATCAA
TTTAAAGGTGTCCGATGGATCTTCAGAGATCTTCTTCAAGATCAAAAAGACCACTCCTTTAAGAAGGCTG
ATGGAAGCGTTCGCTAAAAGACAGGGTAAGGAAATGGACTCCTTAAGATTCTTGTACGACGGTATTAGAA
TTCAAGCTGATCAGACCCCTGAAGATTTGGACATGGAGGATAACGATATTATTGAGGCTCACAGAGAACA
GATTGGTGGTATGATTGAGGAGAAAAAGGTCACCGTGCAGGAGCTGAGAGAATTGTATCTGTCTGGAGAG
TACACGATCGAAATAGATACCCCCGACGGATACCAGACCATTGGGAAATGGTTTGATAAGGGCGTCTTAT
CAATGGTACGGGTCGCGACTGCTACATACGAGACAGTTTGCGCATTCAACCATATGATCCAACTCGCCGA
CAATACCTGGGTGCAAGCATGCGAACTGGACGTAGGTGTTGATATTCAGACAGCCGCCGGGATCCAGCCA
GTGATGCTTGTGGAGGACACTAGTGATGCTGAATGTTATGATTTCGAAGTGATGCACCCTAATCACAGGT
ACTATGGCGACGGTATCGTGAGCCATAACTCCGGCAAGATGAACAGTGATTCGGAATGTCCGTTGAGCCA
TGATGGTTATTGCCTGCACGACGGGGTTTGCATGTACATCGAAGCGCTGGACAAATACGCCTGTAATTGC
GTCGTGGGCTATATTGGCGAACGGTGTCAGTATCGTGATTTAAAATGGTGGGAGCTTCGCGACTACAAGG
ACGACGACGACAAGTAAGATCCGGCTGCTAACAAAGCCCGAAAGGAAGCTGAGTTGGCTGCTGCCACCGC
TGAGCAATAACTAGCATAACCCCTTGGGGCCTCTAAACGGGTCTTGAGGGGTTTTTTGCTGAAAGGAGGA
ACTATATCCGGATTGGCGAATGGG
[124 nt withheld, positions 4715-4838]
C
[91 nt withheld, positions 4840-4930]
A
[49 nt withheld, positions 4932-4980]
CCTTTGACGTTGGAGTCCACGTTCTTT
[37 nt withheld, positions 5008-5044]
ACCCTATCTCGGTCTATTCTTTTGATTTATAAGGGATTTTGCCGATTTCGGCCTATTGGTTAAAAAATGA
GCTGATTTAACAAAAATTTAACGCGAATTTTAACAAAATATTAACGCTTACAATTTAGGTGGCACTTTTC
GGGGAAATGTGCGCGGAACCCCTATTTGTTTATTTTTCTAAATACATTCAAATATGTATCCGCTCATGAG
ACAATAACCCTGATAAATGCTTCAATAATATTGAAAAAGGAAGAGTATGAGTATTCAACATTTCCGTGTC
GCCCTTATTCCCTTTTTTGCGGCATTTTGCCTTCCTGTTTTTGCTCACCCAGAAACGCTGGTGAAAGTAA
AAGATGCTGAAGATCAGTTGGGTGCACGAGTGGGTTACATCGAACTGGATCTCAACAGCGGTAAGATCCT
TGAGAGTTTTCGCCCCGAAGAACGTTTTCCAATGATGAGCACTTTTAAAGTTCTGCTATGTGGCGCGGTA
TTATCCCGTATTGACGCCGGGCAAGAGCAACTCGGTCGCCGCATACACTATTCTCAGAATGACTTGGTTG
AGTACTCACCAGTCACAGAAAAGCATCTTACGGATGGCATGACAGTAAGAGAATTATGCAGTGCTGCCAT
AACCATGAGTGATAACACTGCGGCCAACTTACTTCTGACAACGATCGGAGGACCGAAGGAGCTAACCGCT
TTTTTGCACAACATGGGGGATCATGTAACTCGCCTTGATCGTTGGGAACCGGAGCTGAATGAAGCCATAC
CAAACGACGAGCGTGACACCACGATGCCTGCAGCAATGGCAACAACGTTGCGCAAACTATTAACTGGCGA
ACTACTTACTCTAGCTTCCCGGCAACAATTAATAGACTGGATGGAGGCGGATAAAGTTGCAGGACCACTT
CTGCGCTCGGCCCTTCCGGCTGGCTGGTTTATTGCTGATAAATCTGGAGCCGGTGAGCGTGGGTCTCGCG
GTATCATTGCAGCACTGGGGCCAGATGGTAAGCCCTCCCGTATCGTAGTTATCTACACGACGGGGAGTCA
GGCAACTATGGATGAACGAAATAGACAGATCGCTGAGATAGGTGCCTCACTGATTAAGCATTGGTAACTG
TCAGACCAAGTTTACTCATATATACTTTAGATTGATTTAAAACTTCATTTTTAATTTAAAAGGATCTAGG
TGAAGATCCTTTTTGATAATCTCATG
